Addgene plasmid #194195: pGL3-pSMANTIS_1kb_KLF2mut 732
Purpose: Includes the promoter (1kb) of SMTS with mutated KLF binding sites (position 732)
Depositing lab: Ralf Brandes & Matthias Leisegang. Depositing organization: Goethe-Universitaet Frankfurt am Main. Publication: Pleiotropic effects of laminar flow and statins depend on the Kruppel-like factor-induced lncRNA MANTIS. Leisegang MS, Bibli SI, Gunther S, Pfluger-Muller B, Oo JA, Hoper C, Seredinski S, Yekelchyk M, Schmitz-Rixen T, Schurmann C, Hu J, Looso M, Sigala F, Boon RA, Fleming I, Brandes RP. Eur Heart J. 2019 Aug 7;40(30):2523-2533. doi: 10.1093/eurheartj/ehz393. PubMed 31222221.
Backbone
  Vector backbone: pGL3
  Vector type: Luciferase
Growth in bacteria
  Bacterial resistance: Ampicillin, 100 μg/mL
  Growth temperature: 37°C
  Growth strain: DH5alpha
  Copy number: High Copy
Gene/Insert
  Gene/Insert name: SMANTIS promoter (1kb) (alt names: MANTIS promoter (1kb); AK125871 promoter (1kb))
  Species: H. sapiens (human)
  Mutation: mutated KLF binding sites (position 732)
  Entrez Gene: SMANTIS (a.k.a. ANXA4-AS, n342419)
  Promoter: SMANTIS promoter (1kb), mutated
  Cloning method: Restriction Enzyme; 5′ cloning site Unknown (unknown if destroyed)
Terms and licenses: Academic/Nonprofit Terms; Industry Terms: Not Available to Industry
How to cite: pGL3-pSMANTIS_1kb_KLF2mut 732 was a gift from Ralf Brandes & Matthias Leisegang (Addgene plasmid # 194195 ; http://n2t.net/addgene:194195 ; RRID:Addgene_194195)
