[The description below was written by a language model from this plasmid's Addgene catalogue record and pLannotate feature annotations shown in this document.]
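Description:
pGL3-pSMANTIS_1kb_KLF2mut 732 is a firefly luciferase reporter plasmid built on the pGL3 backbone, carrying roughly 1 kb of the human SMANTIS (also called MANTIS, AK125871 or ANXA4-AS) lncRNA promoter in which a Krüppel-like factor (KLF) binding site at position 732 has been mutated. In bacteria it is maintained at high copy number through a ColE1/pUC-type origin and selected with ampicillin via the β-lactamase gene and its native bla promoter. An f1 phage origin is also present, which permits single-stranded DNA production. The short large T antigen, tetracycline resistance and lacZα fragments in the annotation are backbone remnants rather than functional genes.

The annotated feature table of the 5,810 nt sequence does not label the promoter insert itself, but the unannotated region of about 1 kb immediately upstream of the luc+ coding sequence is consistent with its expected location. The cloning sites used are not recorded. Transcription from the inserted promoter drives the enhanced luc+ luciferase, which is terminated by the SV40 late polyadenylation signal. Upstream of the insert, a synthetic poly(A) signal and the RNA polymerase II pause site from the human α2 globin gene suppress read-through transcription from the backbone, so that luciferase output reflects the activity of the cloned promoter.

The construct is suited to transient transfection reporter assays in mammalian cells. There, its activity can be compared with that of a promoter with intact KLF sites to test whether the motif at position 732 is needed for KLF-dependent activation of SMANTIS. The associated publication title links this regulation to the effects of laminar flow and statins.
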