Features (pLannotate 1.2.2; 11 found; start..end, strand, type, name):
   1080..2732    +  CDS            luciferase: firefly luciferase; luc+; enhanced luc+ version of the luciferase gene
   2773..2894    -  polyA_signal   SV40 poly(A) signal: SV40 polyadenylation signal
   2917..2985    -  CDS            large T antigen (fragment): large T antigen from SV40 (simian virus 40)
   3001..3133    +  CDS            TcR (fragment): tetracycline efflux protein; tet; confers resistance to tetracycline
   3313..3901    -  rep_origin     ori: high-copy-number ColE1/pMB1/pBR322/pUC origin of replication
   4072..4932    -  CDS            AmpR: β-lactamase; bla; confers resistance to ampicillin, carbenicillin, and related antibiotics
   4933..5037    -  promoter       AmpR promoter: bla
   5064..5492    +  rep_origin     f1 ori (sequence partly withheld): f1 bacteriophage origin of replication; arrow indicates direction of (+) strand synthesis
   5524..5591    -  CDS            lacZα (fragment): LacZα fragment of β-galactosidase; lacZ fragment
   5650..5698    +  polyA_signal   poly(A) signal: synthetic polyadenylation signal
   5712..5803    +  misc_feature   pause site: RNA polymerase II transcriptional pause signal from the human α2 globin gene
>Addgene plasmid #194195 | pGL3-pSMANTIS_1kb_KLF2mut 732 | addgene full sequence | sequence record 381917 | Addgene NGS Result
GGTACCCTATGTCTGACACATAGTAGAGCTTAATAAACATTTTCTATTATTGCTACGGTTGTTGTTACTG
TTAGCAACATTGAGGCTGAGTAAAATGAATTCTTTTTGGATAGAAAGATGGTCTCATGGTCAAGTGTTTT
TACCCAAATCTCAAGGAGATTCTAAATAGCAGCTAAGAACCAGGGGATACTTCTCTGGCCAAAAGTCTAC
TGAGACAAGGTCTTGGGGGCAGAGGCTAGGCCAGGTAGTTTGTGGTGCACATAGAATCACTGTACCTACC
CAGCATGAAGGTGTTGGCCCCCAAGGAGCTAACTGGAGGGTAGCATGCTGGAAGACACTACCAGTGTTAT
AGGAGGCAAAAAGAAATTATTTAGGTAGACATTTAGGGTAAAGTGAGTCCCCAGCAGAAAACTTTCCTTT
TAACAAAAAGCAGCTCAAAAATAGCTCCCTTTCTAACCACACACAGTTAAAAAAAATCACTTCTCTTCTA
ACAACAAGTAACCTGAAAGTTCAGGCTGTAAAATACAGATAAGACAGCTCAAGCACAGAAGAAGGGGTGG
AAGTCTCCTGGGTAATTGCCAAACTTCACACTTATACAATGGGCCCCAGTAAAACAGTGGGTCTTAATAA
GCACATTCCTTTCCCTTTAGGTGCACTAAGATAGAGAAACTAAAAGCAGACTCATGGGGCGGATGCCTGC
AGCTGCAAGAAGATGTATGGGAACAGACACAGAAACTCTTTCTTTCAGATAAGCAAGACAAAGAAACACA
GACTAAGAGTCAGCCTATGTGGTCAGGGAATGGGATAAAAGCTGATAAAAAAAATTCTGCTCTATATAGA
TAGCACACTTGGTCGCAGCTAAACCATCAGGCCCTAAGAGGATAAGACATCCCCTCCTCATGAGGCCCCT
CCTCCCTAGACCATTTATAAAAACCCTGACATTTTTACTACTGCTTAGCAACCTGCTCGGGACCCCTCTC
TGTGACTGTGAGCTGTTCTGTTCTTTTGCCTAGCTAGCCCGGGCTCGAGATCTGCGATCTAAGTAAGCTT
GGCATTCCGGTACTGTTGGTAAAGCCACCATGGAAGACGCCAAAAACATAAAGAAAGGCCCGGCGCCATT
CTATCCGCTGGAAGATGGAACCGCTGGAGAGCAACTGCATAAGGCTATGAAGAGATACGCCCTGGTTCCT
GGAACAATTGCTTTTACAGATGCACATATCGAGGTGGACATCACTTACGCTGAGTACTTCGAAATGTCCG
TTCGGTTGGCAGAAGCTATGAAACGATATGGGCTGAATACAAATCACAGAATCGTCGTATGCAGTGAAAA
CTCTCTTCAATTCTTTATGCCGGTGTTGGGCGCGTTATTTATCGGAGTTGCAGTTGCGCCCGCGAACGAC
ATTTATAATGAACGTGAATTGCTCAACAGTATGGGCATTTCGCAGCCTACCGTGGTGTTCGTTTCCAAAA
AGGGGTTGCAAAAAATTTTGAACGTGCAAAAAAAGCTCCCAATCATCCAAAAAATTATTATCATGGATTC
TAAAACGGATTACCAGGGATTTCAGTCGATGTACACGTTCGTCACATCTCATCTACCTCCCGGTTTTAAT
GAATACGATTTTGTGCCAGAGTCCTTCGATAGGGACAAGACAATTGCACTGATCATGAACTCCTCTGGAT
CTACTGGTCTGCCTAAAGGTGTCGCTCTGCCTCATAGAACTGCCTGCGTGAGATTCTCGCATGCCAGAGA
TCCTATTTTTGGCAATCAAATCATTCCGGATACTGCGATTTTAAGTGTTGTTCCATTCCATCACGGTTTT
GGAATGTTTACTACACTCGGATATTTGATATGTGGATTTCGAGTCGTCTTAATGTATAGATTTGAAGAAG
AGCTGTTTCTGAGGAGCCTTCAGGATTACAAGATTCAAAGTGCGCTGCTGGTGCCAACCCTATTCTCCTT
CTTCGCCAAAAGCACTCTGATTGACAAATACGATTTATCTAATTTACACGAAATTGCTTCTGGTGGCGCT
CCCCTCTCTAAGGAAGTCGGGGAAGCGGTTGCCAAGAGGTTCCATCTGCCAGGTATCAGGCAAGGATATG
GGCTCACTGAGACTACATCAGCTATTCTGATTACACCCGAGGGGGATGATAAACCGGGCGCGGTCGGTAA
AGTTGTTCCATTTTTTGAAGCGAAGGTTGTGGATCTGGATACCGGGAAAACGCTGGGCGTTAATCAAAGA
GGCGAACTGTGTGTGAGAGGTCCTATGATTATGTCCGGTTATGTAAACAATCCGGAAGCGACCAACGCCT
TGATTGACAAGGATGGATGGCTACATTCTGGAGACATAGCTTACTGGGACGAAGACGAACACTTCTTCAT
CGTTGACCGCCTGAAGTCTCTGATTAAGTACAAAGGCTATCAGGTGGCTCCCGCTGAATTGGAATCCATC
TTGCTCCAACACCCCAACATCTTCGACGCAGGTGTCGCAGGTCTTCCCGACGATGACGCCGGTGAACTTC
CCGCCGCCGTTGTTGTTTTGGAGCACGGAAAGACGATGACGGAAAAAGAGATCGTGGATTACGTCGCCAG
TCAAGTAACAACCGCGAAAAAGTTGCGCGGAGGAGTTGTGTTTGTGGACGAAGTACCGAAAGGTCTTACC
GGAAAACTCGACGCAAGAAAAATCAGAGAGATCCTCATAAAGGCCAAGAAGGGCGGAAAGATCGCCGTGT
AATTCTAGAGTCGGGGCGGCCGGCCGCTTCGAGCAGACATGATAAGATACATTGATGAGTTTGGACAAAC
CACAACTAGAATGCAGTGAAAAAAATGCTTTATTTGTGAAATTTGTGATGCTATTGCTTTATTTGTAACC
ATTATAAGCTGCAATAAACAAGTTAACAACAACAATTGCATTCATTTTATGTTTCAGGTTCAGGGGGAGG
TGTGGGAGGTTTTTTAAAGCAAGTAAAACCTCTACAAATGTGGTAAAATCGATAAGGATCCGTCGACCGA
TGCCCTTGAGAGCCTTCAACCCAGTCAGCTCCTTCCGGTGGGCGCGGGGCATGACTATCGTCGCCGCACT
TATGACTGTCTTCTTTATCATGCAACTCGTAGGACAGGTGCCGGCAGCGCTCTTCCGCTTCCTCGCTCAC
TGACTCGCTGCGCTCGGTCGTTCGGCTGCGGCGAGCGGTATCAGCTCACTCAAAGGCGGTAATACGGTTA
TCCACAGAATCAGGGGATAACGCAGGAAAGAACATGTGAGCAAAAGGCCAGCAAAAGGCCAGGAACCGTA
AAAAGGCCGCGTTGCTGGCGTTTTTCCATAGGCTCCGCCCCCCTGACGAGCATCACAAAAATCGACGCTC
AAGTCAGAGGTGGCGAAACCCGACAGGACTATAAAGATACCAGGCGTTTCCCCCTGGAAGCTCCCTCGTG
CGCTCTCCTGTTCCGACCCTGCCGCTTACCGGATACCTGTCCGCCTTTCTCCCTTCGGGAAGCGTGGCGC
TTTCTCATAGCTCACGCTGTAGGTATCTCAGTTCGGTGTAGGTCGTTCGCTCCAAGCTGGGCTGTGTGCA
CGAACCCCCCGTTCAGCCCGACCGCTGCGCCTTATCCGGTAACTATCGTCTTGAGTCCAACCCGGTAAGA
CACGACTTATCGCCACTGGCAGCAGCCACTGGTAACAGGATTAGCAGAGCGAGGTATGTAGGCGGTGCTA
CAGAGTTCTTGAAGTGGTGGCCTAACTACGGCTACACTAGAAGAACAGTATTTGGTATCTGCGCTCTGCT
GAAGCCAGTTACCTTCGGAAAAAGAGTTGGTAGCTCTTGATCCGGCAAACAAACCACCGCTGGTAGCGGT
GGTTTTTTTGTTTGCAAGCAGCAGATTACGCGCAGAAAAAAAGGATCTCAAGAAGATCCTTTGATCTTTT
CTACGGGGTCTGACGCTCAGTGGAACGAAAACTCACGTTAAGGGATTTTGGTCATGAGATTATCAAAAAG
GATCTTCACCTAGATCCTTTTAAATTAAAAATGAAGTTTTAAATCAATCTAAAGTATATATGAGTAAACT
TGGTCTGACAGTTACCAATGCTTAATCAGTGAGGCACCTATCTCAGCGATCTGTCTATTTCGTTCATCCA
TAGTTGCCTGACTCCCCGTCGTGTAGATAACTACGATACGGGAGGGCTTACCATCTGGCCCCAGTGCTGC
AATGATACCGCGAGACCCACGCTCACCGGCTCCAGATTTATCAGCAATAAACCAGCCAGCCGGAAGGGCC
GAGCGCAGAAGTGGTCCTGCAACTTTATCCGCCTCCATCCAGTCTATTAATTGTTGCCGGGAAGCTAGAG
TAAGTAGTTCGCCAGTTAATAGTTTGCGCAACGTTGTTGCCATTGCTACAGGCATCGTGGTGTCACGCTC
GTCGTTTGGTATGGCTTCATTCAGCTCCGGTTCCCAACGATCAAGGCGAGTTACATGATCCCCCATGTTG
TGCAAAAAAGCGGTTAGCTCCTTCGGTCCTCCGATCGTTGTCAGAAGTAAGTTGGCCGCAGTGTTATCAC
TCATGGTTATGGCAGCACTGCATAATTCTCTTACTGTCATGCCATCCGTAAGATGCTTTTCTGTGACTGG
TGAGTACTCAACCAAGTCATTCTGAGAATAGTGTATGCGGCGACCGAGTTGCTCTTGCCCGGCGTCAATA
CGGGATAATACCGCGCCACATAGCAGAACTTTAAAAGTGCTCATCATTGGAAAACGTTCTTCGGGGCGAA
AACTCTCAAGGATCTTACCGCTGTTGAGATCCAGTTCGATGTAACCCACTCGTGCACCCAACTGATCTTC
AGCATCTTTTACTTTCACCAGCGTTTCTGGGTGAGCAAAAACAGGAAGGCAAAATGCCGCAAAAAAGGGA
ATAAGGGCGACACGGAAATGTTGAATACTCATACTCTTCCTTTTTCAATATTATTGAAGCATTTATCAGG
GTTATTGTCTCATGAGCGGATACATATTTGAATGTATTTAGAAAAATAAACAAATAGGGGTTCCGCGCAC
ATTTCCCCGAAAAGTGCCACCTG
[124 nt withheld, positions 5064-5187]
C
[91 nt withheld, positions 5189-5279]
A
[49 nt withheld, positions 5281-5329]
CCTTTGACGTTGGAGTCCACGTTCTTT
[37 nt withheld, positions 5357-5393]
ACCCTATCTCGGTCTATTCTTTTGATTTATAAGGGATTTTGCCGATTTCGGCCTATTGGTTAAAAAATGA
GCTGATTTAACAAAAATTTAACGCGAATTTTAACAAAATATTAACGCTTACAATTTGCCATTCGCCATTC
AGGCTGCGCAACTGTTGGGAAGGGCGATCGGTGCGGGCCTCTTCGCTATTACGCCAGCCCAAGCTACCAT
GATAAGTAAGTAATATTAAGGTACGGGAGGTACTTGGAGCGGCCGCAATAAAATATCTTTATTTTCATTA
CATCTGTGTGTTGGTTTTTTGTGTGAATCGATAGTACTAACATACGCTCTCCATCAAAACAAAACGAAAC
AAAACAAACTAGCAAAATAGGCTGTCCCCAGTGCAAGTGCAGGTGCCAGAACATTTCTCTATCGATA
